>Addgene plasmid #63617 | pGKO2 | depositor full sequence | sequence record 119644 | pGKO2 sequence 9324 bps
TGGCAGGATATATTGTGGTGTAAACAAATTGACGCTTAGACAACTTAATAACACATTGCGGACGTTTTTA
ATGTACTGAATTAACGCCGAATTAATTCGGGGGATCTGGATTTTAGTACTGGATTTTGGTTTTAGGAATT
AGAAATTTTATTGATAGAAGTATTTTACAAATACAAATACATACTAAGGGTTTCTTATATGCTCAACACA
TGAGCGAAACCCTATAGGAACCCTAATTCCCTTATCTGGGAACTACTCACACATTATTATGGAGAAACTC
GATTGGCAAGCTGCTCTAGCCAATACGCAAACCGCCTCTCCCCGCGCGTTGGCCGATTCATTAATGCAAA
CATTAACGCTTACAATTTCCATTCGCCATTCAGGCTGCGCAACTGTTGGGAAGGGCGATCGGTGCGGGCC
TCTTCGCTATTACGCCAGCTGGCGAAAGGGGGATGTGCTGCAAGGCGATTAAGTTGGGTAACGCCAGGGT
TTTCCCAGTCACGACGTTGTAAAACGACGGCCAGTGAGCGCGCGTAATACGACTCACTATAGGGCGAATT
GGGTACCGGGCCCCCCCTCGAGGTCGACGGTATCGATAAGCTTGATATCGAATTCCTGCAGCCCGGGGGA
TCCACTAGTTCTAGAGCGGCCGCCACCGCGGTGAATTCGAATTGGGTACTCAAATTGGTTCCCGCTTGAC
GACATTCCGAAACCCCCAATTTCGCGGCTTCGAATCGTGGCTACCCTTGGCCGAGGTTGCGATTTCTCTG
CCGTATCTGACAATGATCCAACCGGCCGGATGTGTGGGAGGGCGCAAAGGGTGTAATTGGGTCTAGGCGT
GAGCTGCATGTCCGATGGCAGAAAAAGAACTACTAAAACTCTGTGACGTCCTCAGGGCTGGTAGCTATTT
AGCTTGCCCCTCCCTCACCCCACCTAGCTCAAACCCAACAAAACACAGCACCGACCACAAAAATCTGCCT
CTTACCACCTGCTCATCACCTTTTCTCACATATAAAGCAGTGAGCTCAGCCCGATTTCCATTCCTCAATT
CAAGTCTATTAACTCTCTCAAAGAGGAACCCAATCTTCAGATCCATGGCTTCGTACCCCTGCCATCAACA
CGCGTCTGCGTTCGACCAGGCTGCGCGTTCTCGCGGCCATAGCAACCGACGTACGGCGTTGCGCCCTCGC
CGGCAGCAAGAAGCCACGGAAGTCCGCCTGGAGCAGAAAATGCCCACGCTACTGCGGGTTTATATAGACG
GTCCTCACGGGATGGGGAAAACCACCACCACGCAACTGCTGGTGGCCCTGGGTTCGCGCGACGACATCGT
CTACGTACCCGAGCCGATGACTTACTGGCAGGTGCTGGGGGCTTCCGAGACAATCGCGAACATCTACACC
ACACAACACCGCCTCGACCAGGGTGAGATTTCGGCCGGGGACGCGGCGGTGGTAATGACAAGCGCCCAGA
TAACAATGGGCATGCCTTATGCCGTGACCGACGCCGTTCTGGCTCCTCATATCGGGGGGGAGGCTGGCAG
CTCACATGCCCCGCCCCCGGCCCTCACCCTCATCTTCGACCGCCATCCCATCGCCGCCCTCCTGTGCTAC
CCGGCCGCGCGATACCTTATGGGCAGCATGACCCCCCAGGCCGTGCTGGCGTTCGTGGCCCTCATCCCGC
CGACCTTGCCCGGCACAAACATCGTGTTGGGGGCCCTTCCGGAGGACAGACACATCGACCGCCTGGCCAA
ACGCCAGCGCCCCGGCGAGCGGCTTGACCTGGCTATGCTGGCCGCGATTCGCCGCGTTTACGGGCTGCTT
GCCAATACGGTGCGGTATCTCCAGGGCGGCGGGTCGTGGCGGGAGGATTGGGGACAGCTTTCGGGGACGG
CCGTGCCGCCCCAGGGTGCCGAGCCCCAGAGCAACGCGGGCCCACGACCCCATATCGGGGACACGTTATT
TACCCTGTTTCGGGCCCCCGAGTTGCTGGCCCCCAACGGCGACCTGTACAACGTGTTTGCCTGGGCCTTG
GACGTCTTGGCCAAACGCCTCCGTCCCATGCACGTCTTTATCCTGGATTACGACCAATCGCCCGCCGGCT
GCCGGGACGCCCTGCTGCAACTTACCTCCGGGATGGTCCAGACCCACGTCACCACCCCCGGCTCCATACC
GACGATCTGCGACCTGGCGCGCACGTTTGCCCGCGAGATGGGGGAGGCTAACTGAGTCGAGGTGCAGGCA
TGCATCATTCCACTCAACATTCAGGCTCCTCTGCGCACGTAAAGTGCCAAAGGCAATACCCTGCTCGGTG
GAATGCCGCCGGGCTTGTCGATTTTACGCACATATGCGCATTCTTGACTTGAAGCGGAGGAGTTCTTCGT
TGCGGGTTACAGTGTTTTAATAAAAGAATGGTCAAATCAAACTGCTAGATATACCTGTCAGACACTCTAG
TTGTTGACCCCTATACTCTTAATACATCAGACAGTACATGCATGTTGCATGATGATAAGCTCCAGCTTTT
GTTCCCTTTAGTGAGGGTTAATTCCGAGCTTGGCGTAATCATGGTCATAGCTGTTTCCTGTGTGAAATTG
TTATCCGCTCACAATTCCACACAACATACGAGCCGGAAGHCATAAAGTGTAAAGCCTGGGGTGCCTAATG
AGTGAGCTAACTCACATTAATTGCGTTGCGCTCACTGCCCGCTTTCCAGTCGGGAAACCTGTCGTGCCAG
CTGCATTAATGAATCGGCCAACGCGCGGGGAGAGGCGGTTTGCGTATTGGGCGCTCTTCCGCTTCCTCGC
TCACTGACTCGCTGCGCTCGGTCGTTCGGCTGCGGCGAGCGGTATCAGCTCACTCAAAGGCGGTAATACG
GTTATCCACAGAATCAGGGGATAACGCAGGAAAGAACATGAAGGCTGGCGTAATAGCGAAGAGGCCCGCA
CCGATCGCCCTTCCCAACAGTTGCGCAGCCTGAATGGCGAATGCTAGAGCAGCTTGAGCTTGGATCAGAT
TGTCGTTTCCCGCCTTCAGTTTAAACTATCAGTGTTTGACAGGATATATTGGCGGGTAAACCTAAGAGAA
AAGAGCGTTTATTAGAATAACGGATATTTAAAAGGGCGTGAAAAGGTTTATCCGTTCGTCCATTTGTATG
TGCATGCCAACCACAGGGTTCCCCTCGGGATCAAAGTACTTTGATCCAACCCCTCCGCTGCTATAGTGCA
GTCGGCTTCTGACGTTCAGTGCAGCCGTCTTCTGAAAACGACATGTCGCACAAGTCCTAAGTTACGCGAC
AGGCTGCCGCCCTGCCCTTTTCCTGGCGTTTTCTTGTCGCGTGTTTTAGTCGCATAAAGTAGAATACTTG
CGACTAGAACCGGAGACATTACGCCATGAACAAGAGCGCCGCCGCTGGCCTGCTGGGCTATGCCCGCGTC
AGCACCGACGACCAGGACTTGACCAACCAACGGGCCGAACTGCACGCGGCCGGCTGCACCAAGCTGTTTT
CCGAGAAGATCACCGGCACCAGGCGCGACCGCCCGGAGCTGGCCAGGATGCTTGACCACCTACGCCCTGG
CGACGTTGTGACAGTGACCAGGCTAGACCGCCTGGCCCGCAGCACCCGCGACCTACTGGACATTGCCGAG
CGCATCCAGGAGGCCGGCGCGGGCCTGCGTAGCCTGGCAGAGCCGTGGGCCGACACCACCACGCCGGCCG
GCCGCATGGTGTTGACCGTGTTCGCCGGCATTGCCGAGTTCGAGCGTTCCCTAATCATCGACCGCACCCG
GAGCGGGCGCGAGGCCGCCAAGGCCCGAGGCGTGAAGTTTGGCCCCCGCCCTACCCTCACCCCGGCACAG
ATCGCGCACGCCCGCGAGCTGATCGACCAGGAAGGCCGCACCGTGAAAGAGGCGGCTGCACTGCTTGGCG
TGCATCGCTCGACCCTGTACCGCGCACTTGAGCGCAGCGAGGAAGTGACGCCCACCGAGGCCAGGCGGCG
CGGTGCCTTCCGTGAGGACGCATTGACCGAGGCCGACGCCCTGGCGGCCGCCGAGAATGAACGCCAAGAG
GAACAAGCATGAAACCGCACCAGGACGGCCAGGACGAACCGTTTTTCATTACCGAAGAGATCGAGGCGGA
GATGATCGCGGCCGGGTACGTGTTCGAGCCGCCCGCGCACGTCTCAACCGTGCGGCTGCATGAAATCCTG
GCCGGTTTGTCTGATGCCAAGCTGGCGGCCTGGCCGGCCAGCTTGGCCGCTGAAGAAACCGAGCGCCGCC
GTCTAAAAAGGTGATGTGTATTTGAGTAAAACAGCTTGCGTCATGCGGTCGCTGCGTATATGATGCGATG
AGTAAATAAACAAATACGCAAGGGGAACGCATGAAGGTTATCGCTGTACTTAACCAGAAAGGCGGGTCAG
GCAAGACGACCATCGCAACCCATCTAGCCCGCGCCCTGCAACTCGCCGGGGCCGATGTTCTGTTAGTCGA
TTCCGATCCCCAGGGCAGTGCCCGCGATTGGGCGGCCGTGCGGGAAGATCAACCGCTAACCGTTGTCGGC
ATCGACCGCCCGACGATTGACCGCGACGTGAAGGCCATCGGCCGGCGCGACTTCGTAGTGATCGACGGAG
CGCCCCAGGCGGCGGACTTGGCTGTGTCCGCGATCAAGGCAGCCGACTTCGTGCTGATTCCGGTGCAGCC
AAGCCCTTACGACATATGGGCCACCGCCGACCTGGTGGAGCTGGTTAAGCAGCGCATTGAGGTCACGGAT
GGAAGGCTACAAGCGGCCTTTGTCGTGTCGCGGGCGATCAAAGGCACGCGCATCGGCGGTGAGGTTGCCG
AGGCGCTGGCCGGGTACGAGCTGCCCATTCTTGAGTCCCGTATCACGCAGCGCGTGAGCTACCCAGGCAC
TGCCGCCGCCGGCACAACCGTTCTTGAATCAGAACCCGAGGGCGACGCTGCCCGCGAGGTCCAGGCGCTG
GCCGCTGAAATTAAATCAAAACTCATTTGAGTTAATGAGGTAAAGAGAAAATGAGCAAAAGCACAAACAC
GCTAAGTGCCGGCCGTCCGAGCGCACGCAGCAGCAAGGCTGCAACGTTGGCCAGCCTGGCAGACACGCCA
GCCATGAAGCGGGTCAACTTTCAGTTGCCGGCGGAGGATCACACCAAGCTGAAGATGTACGCGGTACGCC
AAGGCAAGACCATTACCGAGCTGCTATCTGAATACATCGCGCAGCTACCAGAGTAAATGAGCAAATGAAT
AAATGAGTAGATGAATTTTAGCGGCTAAAGGAGGCGGCATGGAAAATCAAGAACAACCAGGCACCGACGC
CGTGGAATGCCCCATGTGTGGAGGAACGGGCGGTTGGCCAGGCGTAAGCGGCTGGGTTGTCTGCCGGCCC
TGCAATGGCACTGGAACCCCCAAGCCCGAGGAATCGGCGTGACGGTCGCAAACCATCCGGCCCGGTACAA
ATCGGCGCGGCGCTGGGTGATGACCTGGTGGAGAAGTTGAAGGCCGCGCAGGCCGCCCAGCGGCAACGCA
TCGAGGCAGAAGCACGCCCCGGTGAATCGTGGCAAGCGGCCGCTGATCGAATCCGCAAAGAATCCCGGCA
ACCGCCGGCAGCCGGTGCGCCGTCGATTAGGAAGCCGCCCAAGGGCGACGAGCAACCAGATTTTTTCGTT
CCGATGCTCTATGACGTGGGCACCCGCGATAGTCGCAGCATCATGGACGTGGCCGTTTTCCGTCTGTCGA
AGCGTGACCGACGAGCTGGCGAGGTGATCCGCTACGAGCTTCCAGACGGGCACGTAGAGGTTTCCGCAGG
GCCGGCCGGCATGGCCAGTGTGTGGGATTACGACCTGGTACTGATGGCGGTTTCCCATCTAACCGAATCC
ATGAACCGATACCGGGAAGGGAAGGGAGACAAGCCCGGCCGCGTGTTCCGTCCACACGTTGCGGACGTAC
TCAAGTTCTGCCGGCGAGCCGATGGCGGAAAGCAGAAAGACGACCTGGTAGAAACCTGCATTCGGTTAAA
CACCACGCACGTTGCCATGCAGCGTACGAAGAAGGCCAAGAACGGCCGCCTGGTGACGGTATCCGAGGGT
GAAGCCTTGATTAGCCGCTACAAGATCGTAAAGAGCGAAACCGGGCGGCCGGAGTACATCGAGATCGAGC
TAGCTGATTGGATGTACCGCGAGATCACAGAAGGCAAGAACCCGGACGTGCTGACGGTTCACCCCGATTA
CTTTTTGATCGATCCCGGCATCGGCCGTTTTCTCTACCGCCTGGCACGCCGCGCCGCAGGCAAGGCAGAA
GCCAGATGGTTGTTCAAGACGATCTACGAACGCAGTGGCAGCGCCGGAGAGTTCAAGAAGTTCTGTTTCA
CCGTGCGCAAGCTGATCGGGTCAAATGACCTGCCGGAGTACGATTTGAAGGAGGAGGCGGGGCAGGCTGG
CCCGATCCTAGTCATGCGCTACCGCAACCTGATCGAGGGCGAAGCATCCGCCGGTTCCTAATGTACGGAG
CAGATGCTAGGGCAAATTGCCCTAGCAGGGGAAAAAGGTCGAAAAGGTCTCTTTCCTGTGGATAGCACGT
ACATTGGGAACCCAAAGCCGTACATTGGGAACCGGAACCCGTACATTGGGAACCCAAAGCCGTACATTGG
GAACCGGTCACACATGTAAGTGACTGATATAAAAGAGAAAAAAGGCGATTTTTCCGCCTAAAACTCTTTA
AAACTTATTAAAACTCTTAAAACCCGCCTGGCCTGTGCATAACTGTCTGGCCAGCGCACAGCCGAAGAGC
TGCAAAAAGCGCCTACCCTTCGGTCGCTGCGCTCCCTACGCCCCGCCGCTTCGCGTCGGCCTATCGCGGC
CGCTGGCCGCTCAAAAATGGCTGGCCTACGGCCAGGCAATCTACCAGGGCGCGGACAAGCCGCGCCGTCG
CCACTCGACCGCCGGCGCCCACATCAAGGCACCCTGCCTCGCGCGTTTCGGTGATGACGGTGAAAACCTC
TGACACATGCAGCTCCCGGAGACGGTCACAGCTTGTCTGTAAGCGGATGCCGGGAGCAGACAAGCCCGTC
AGGGCGCGTCAGCGGGTGTTGGCGGGTGTCGGGGCGCAGCCATGACCCAGTCACGTAGCGATAGCGGAGT
GTATACTGGCTTAACTATGCGGCATCAGAGCAGATTGTACTGAGAGTGCACCATATGCGGTGTGAAATAC
CGCACAGATGCGTAAGGAGAAAATACCGCATCAGGCGCTCTTCCGCTTCCTCGCTCACTGACTCGCTGCG
CTCGGTCGTTCGGCTGCGGCGAGCGGTATCAGCTCACTCAAAGGCGGTAATACGGTTATCCACAGAATCA
GGGGATAACGCAGGAAAGAACATGTGAGCAAAAGGCCAGCAAAAGGCCAGGAACCGTAAAAAGGCCGCGT
TGCTGGCGTTTTTCCATAGGCTCCGCCCCCCTGACGAGCATCACAAAAATCGACGCTCAAGTCAGAGGTG
GCGAAACCCGACAGGACTATAAAGATACCAGGCGTTTCCCCCTGGAAGCTCCCTCGTGCGCTCTCCTGTT
CCGACCCTGCCGCTTACCGGATACCTGTCCGCCTTTCTCCCTTCGGGAAGCGTGGCGCTTTCTCATAGCT
CACGCTGTAGGTATCTCAGTTCGGTGTAGGTCGTTCGCTCCAAGCTGGGCTGTGTGCACGAACCCCCCGT
TCAGCCCGACCGCTGCGCCTTATCCGGTAACTATCGTCTTGAGTCCAACCCGGTAAGACACGACTTATCG
CCACTGGCAGCAGCCACTGGTAACAGGATTAGCAGAGCGAGGTATGTAGGCGGTGCTACAGAGTTCTTGA
AGTGGTGGCCTAACTACGGCTACACTAGAAGGACAGTATTTGGTATCTGCGCTCTGCTGAAGCCAGTTAC
CTTCGGAAAAAGAGTTGGTAGCTCTTGATCCGGCAAACAAACCACCGCTGGTAGCGGTGGTTTTTTTGTT
TGCAAGCAGCAGATTACGCGCAGAAAAAAAGGATCTCAAGAAGATCCTTTGATCTTTTCTACGGGGTCTG
ACGCTCAGTGGAACGAAAACTCACGTTAAGGGATTTTGGTCATGCATTCTAGGTACTAAAACAATTCATC
CAGTAAAATATAATATTTTATTTTCTCCCAATCAGGCTTGATCCCCAGTAAGTCAAAAAATAGCTCGACA
TACTGTTCTTCCCCGATATCCTCCCTGATCGACCGGACGCAGAAGGCAATGTCATACCACTTGTCCGCCC
TGCCGCTTCTCCCAAGATCAATAAAGCCACTTACTTTGCCATCTTTCACAAAGATGTTGCTGTCTCCCAG
GTCGCCGTGGGAAAAGACAAGTTCCTCTTCGGGCTTTTCCGTCTTTAAAAAATCATACAGCTCGCGCGGA
TCTTTAAATGGAGTGTCTTCTTCCCAGTTTTCGCAATCCACATCGGCCAGATCGTTATTCAGTAAGTAAT
CCAATTCGGCTAAGCGGCTGTCTAAGCTATTCGTATAGGGACAATCCGATATGTCGATGGAGTGAAAGAG
CCTGATGCACTCCGCATACAGCTCGATAATCTTTTCAGGGCTTTGTTCATCTTCATACTCTTCCGAGCAA
AGGACGCCATCGGCCTCACTCATGAGCAGATTGCTCCAGCCATCATGCCGTTCAAAGTGCAGGACCTTTG
GAACAGGCAGCTTTCCTTCCAGCCATAGCATCATGTCCTTTTCCCGTTCCACATCATAGGTGGTCCCTTT
ATACCGGCTGTCCGTCATTTTTAAATATAGGTTTTCATTTTCTCCCACCAGCTTATATACCTTAGCAGGA
GACATTCCTTCCGTATCTTTTACGCAGCGGTATTTTTCGATCAGTTTTTTCAATTCCGGTGATATTCTCA
TTTTAGCCATTTATTATTTCCTTCCTCTTTTCTACAGTATTTAAAGATACCCCAAGAAGCTAATTATAAC
AAGACGAACTCCAATTCACTGTTCCTTGCATTCTAAAACCTTAAATACCAGAAAACAGCTTTTTCAAAGT
TGTTTTCAAAGTTGGCGTATAACATAGTATCGACGGAGCCGATTTTGAAACCGCGGTGATCACAGGCAGC
AACGCTCTGTCATCGTTACAATCAACATGCTACCCTCCGCGAGATCATCCGTGTTTCAAACCCGGCAGCT
TAGTTGCCGTTCTTCCGAATAGCATCGGTAACATGAGCAAAGTCTGCCGCCTTACAACGGCTCTCCCGCT
GACGCCGTCCCGGACTGATGGGCTGCCTGTATCGAGTGGTGATTTTGTGCCGAGCTGCCGGTCGGGGAGC
TGTTGGCTGGCTGG
Features (pLannotate 1.2.2; 23 found; start..end, strand, type, name):
      1..25      +  misc_feature   LB T-DNA repeat: left border repeat from nopaline C58 T-DNA
    103..277     -  polyA_signal   CaMV poly(A) signal: cauliflower mosaic virus polyadenylation signal
    300..348     +  CDS            lacI (fragment): lac repressor; lacI; The lac repressor binds to the lac operator to inhibit transcription in E. coli. This inhibition can be relieved by adding lactose or isopropyl-β-D-thiogalactopyranoside (IPTG).
    372..527     -  CDS            lacZα (fragment): LacZα fragment of β-galactosidase; lacZ fragment
    535..553     +  promoter       T7 promoter: promoter for bacteriophage T7 RNA polymerase
    562..663     -  misc_feature   MCS (fragment): pBluescript multiple cloning site
   1095..2222    +  CDS            TK: KITH_HHV1 - Also known as UL23. Experimental evidence at protein level: Swiss-Prot protein existence level 1. Catalyzes the transfer of the gamma-phospho group of ATP to thymidine to generate dTMP in the salvage pathway of pyrimidine synthesis. The dTMP serves as a substrate for DNA polymerase during viral DNA replication. Allows the virus to be reactivated and to grow in non-proliferative cells lacking a high concentration of phosphorylated nucleic acid precursors. From Human herpesvirus 1 (HHV-1) (Human herpes simplex virus 1). Used in molecular biology as a selectable marker to identify tra
   2525..2543    -  promoter       T3 promoter: promoter for bacteriophage T3 RNA polymerase
   2588..2604    -  protein_bind   lac operator: The lac repressor binds to the lac operator to inhibit transcription in E. coli. This inhibition can be relieved by adding lactose or isopropyl-β-D-thiogalactopyranoside (IPTG). lac repressor encoded by lacI
   2612..2643    -  promoter       lac promoter: promoter for the E. coli lac operon
   2658..2679    -  protein_bind   CAP binding site: CAP binding activates transcription in the presence of cAMP. E. coli catabolite activator protein
   2692..2784    -  CDS            lacI (fragment): lac repressor; lacI; The lac repressor binds to the lac operator to inhibit transcription in E. coli. This inhibition can be relieved by adding lactose or isopropyl-β-D-thiogalactopyranoside (IPTG).
   2786..2910    -  rep_origin     RSF ori (fragment): Plasmids containing the RSF 1030 origin of replication can be propagated in E. coli cells that contain additional plasmids with compatible origins.
   2914..2981    +  CDS            lacZα (fragment): LacZα fragment of β-galactosidase; lacZ fragment
   3047..3071    +  misc_feature   RB T-DNA repeat: right border repeat from nopaline C58 T-DNA
   3410..3811    +  CDS            Y4CG_SINFN (fragment): Protein inferred from homology: Swiss-Prot protein existence level 3. From Sinorhizobium fredii (strain NBRC 101917 / NGR234).
   4371..5000    +  CDS            pVS1 StaA: stability protein from the Pseudomonas plasmid pVS1 (Heeb et al., 2000)
   5433..6501    +  CDS            pVS1 RepA (fragment): replication protein from the Pseudomonas plasmid pVS1 (Heeb et al., 2000)
   6567..6761    +  rep_origin     pVS1 oriV: origin of replication for the Pseudomonas plasmid pVS1 (Heeb et al., 2000)
   6964..7003    +  CDS            rop (fragment): Rop protein, which maintains plasmids at low copy number; rop
   7105..7245    +  misc_feature   bom: basis of mobility region from pBR322
   7431..8019    -  rep_origin     ori: high-copy-number ColE1/pMB1/pBR322/pUC origin of replication
   8106..8900    -  CDS            KanR: aminoglycoside phosphotransferase; aphA-3; confers resistance to kanamycin
