[The description below was written by a language model from this plasmid's Addgene catalogue record and pLannotate feature annotations shown in this document.]
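Description:
pGKO2 is an empty binary Agrobacterium vector built for targeted gene replacement in filamentous fungi; the associated work used Magnaporthe grisea and Fusarium oxysporum. It derives from the pDHt-KS backbone and is annotated at about 9.3 kb. The backbone has the usual shuttle arrangement. A ColE1/pMB1-type origin with the pBR322 bom region supports propagation in E. coli. The pVS1 oriV, RepA and StaA functions allow stable replication in Agrobacterium. An aminoglycoside phosphotransferase gene provides kanamycin selection in bacteria.

The nopaline-type left and right T-DNA border repeats enclose a pBluescript-derived cloning region: multiple cloning site fragments, T7 and T3 promoters, lac promoter/operator and lacZα remnants. A CaMV polyadenylation signal lies close to the left border. The same region carries the herpes simplex virus thymidine kinase (HSVtk) coding sequence. According to the record, this entered as a ChGPD-HSVtk cassette, blunt-ligated into a filled SacI site. The ChGPD promoter is named in the catalogue fields but is not annotated in the feature table. The depositor removed several restriction sites from the cassette by site-directed mutagenesis and improved the codons at those positions to match fungal usage.

HSVtk acts as a negative selection marker. Users are expected to clone a gene-replacement construct into the T-DNA, typically homology flanks around a positive marker, which this empty backbone does not supply. Homologous double crossover at the target locus leaves HSVtk behind, whereas ectopic integration of the T-DNA generally retains it and makes the cells sensitive to nucleoside analogues. Combining positive and negative selection therefore enriches for true knockout transformants.
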