Addgene plasmid #63617: pGKO2
Purpose: (Empty Backbone) a binary Agrobacterium vector carrying a modified HSVtk gene as a negative selection marker against ectopic transformants.
Depositing lab: Seogchan Kang. Depositing organization: Pennsylvania State University. Publication: A dual selection based, targeted gene replacement tool for Magnaporthe grisea and Fusarium oxysporum. Khang CH, Park SY, Lee YH, Kang S. Fungal Genet Biol. 2005 Jun;42(6):483-92. Epub 2005 Apr 25. 10.1016/j.fgb.2005.03.004 PubMed 15893252.
Backbone
  Vector backbone: pDHt-KS
  Backbone manufacturer: Kang Lab, Addgene plasmid # 63616
  Modifications to backbone: The modified ChGPD-HSVtk construct (as a blunted EcoRI-HindIII fragment isolated from SK1807) was cloned into a blunted SacI site of pDHt-KS (Blunt ends were generated with T4 DNA polymerase in the presence of dNTPs).
  Vector type: Fungal expression
Growth in bacteria
  Bacterial resistance: Kanamycin, 50 μg/mL
  Growth temperature: 37°C
  Growth strain: DH5alpha
  Copy number: Unknown
Gene/Insert
  Cloning method: Restriction Enzyme
  Sequencing primers: 5′ M13-F20
Terms and licenses: Academic/Nonprofit Terms; Industry Terms: Not Available to Industry
Depositor comments: We removed some restriction sites from the ChGPD-HSVtk construct via site-directed mutagenesis, and at the same time, improved codons at the mutated sites based on the fungal codon usage.
How to cite: pGKO2 was a gift from Seogchan Kang (Addgene plasmid # 63617 ; http://n2t.net/addgene:63617 ; RRID:Addgene_63617)
