>Addgene plasmid #63617 | pGKO2 | addgene partial sequence | sequence record 109547 | TK-seq-10 5'-CGAGGCGGTGTTGTGTGGTGT-3'
GGAAGCCCCCAGCACCTGCCAGTAAGTCATCGGCTCGGGTACGTAGACGATGTCGTCGCGCGAACCCAGG
GCCACCAGCAGTTGCGTGGTGGTGGTTTTCCCCATCCCGTGAGGACCGTCTATATAAACCCGCAGTAGCG
TGGGCATTTTCTGCTCCAGGCGGACTTCCGTGGCTTCTTGCTGCCGGCGAGGGCGCAACGCCGTACGTCG
GTTGCTATGGCCGCGAGAACGCGCAGCCTGGTCGAACGCAGACGCGTGTTGATGGCAGGGGTACGAAGCC
ATGGATCTGAAGATTGGGTTCCTCTTTGAGAGAGTTAATAGACTTGAATTGAGGAATGGAAATCGGGCTG
AGCTCACTGCTTTATATGTGAGAAAAGGTGATGAGCAGGTGGTAAGAGGCAGATTTTTGTGGTCGGTGCT
GTGTTTTGTTGGGTTTGAGCTAGGTGGGGTGAGGGAGGGGCAAGCTAAATAGCTACCAGCCCTGAGGACG
TCACAGAGTTTTAGTAGTTCTTTTTCTGCCATCGGACATGCAGCTCACGCCTAGACCCAATTACACCCTT
TGCGCCCTCCCACACATCCGGCCGGTTGGATCATTGTCAGATACGGCAGAGAAATCGCAACCTCGGCCAA
GGGTAGCCACGATTCGAAGCCGCGAAATTGGGGGTTTCGGAATGTCGTCAAGCGGGAACCAATTTGAGTA
CCCAATTCGAATTCACCGCGGTGGCGGCCGCTCTAGAACTAGTGGATCCCCCGGGCTGCAGGAATTCGAT
ATCAAGCTTATCGATACCGTCGACCTCGAGGGGGGGCCCGGTACCCAATTCGCCCTATAGTGAGTCGTAT
TACGCGCGCT
