>Addgene plasmid #63617 | pGKO2 | addgene partial sequence | sequence record 110694 | LB-F1 5'-gtggtgtaaacaaattgacgc-3'
ACACATTGCGGACGTTTTTAATGTACTGAATTAACGCCGAATTAATTCGGGGGATCTGGATTTTAGTACT
GGATTTTGGTTTTAGGAATTAGAAATTTTATTGATAGAAGTATTTTACAAATACAAATACATACTAAGGG
TTTCTTATATGCTCAACACATGAGCGAAACCCTATAGGAACCCTAATTCCCTTATCTGGGAACTACTCAC
ACATTATTATGGAGAAACTCGATTGGCAAGCTGCTCTAGCCAATACGCAAACCGCCTCTCCCCGCGCGTT
GGCCGATTCATTAATGCAAACATTAACGCTTACAATTTCCATTCGCCATTCAGGCTGCGCAACTGTTGGG
AAGGGCGATCGGTGCGGGCCTCTTCGCTATTACGCCAGCTGGCGAAAGGGGGATGTGCTGCAAGGCGATT
AAGTTGGGTAACGCCAGGGTTTTCCCAGTCACGACGTTGTAAAACGACGGCCAGTGAGCGCGCGTAATAC
GACTCACTATAGGGCGAATTGGGTACCGGGCCCCCCCTCGAGGTCGACGGTATCGATAAGCTTGATATCG
AATTCCTGCAGCCCGGGGGATCCACTAGTTCTAGAGCGGCCGCCACCGCGGTGAATTCGAATTGGGTACT
CAAATTGGTTCCCGCTTGACGACATTCCGAAACCCCCAATTTCGCGGCTTCGAATCGTGGCTACCCTTGG
CCGAGGTTGCGATTTCTCTGCCGTATCTGACAATGATCCAACCGGCCGGATGTGTGGGAGGGCGCAAAGG
GTGTAATTGGGTCTAGGCGTGAGCTGCATGTCCGATGGCAGAAAAAGAACTACTAAAACTCTGTGACGTC
CTCAGGGCTGGTAGCTATTTAGCTTGCCCCTCCCTCACCCCAC
